>Addgene plasmid #14346 | pAG425GPD-EYFP-ccdB | depositor full sequence | sequence record 8009 | Author sequence
GACGAAAGGGCCTCGTGATACGCCTATTTTTATAGGTTAATGTCATGATAATAATGGTTTCTTAGTATGA
TCCAATATCAAAGGAAATGATAGCATTGAAGGATGAGACTAATCCAATTGAGGAGTGGCAGCATATAGAA
CAGCTAAAGGGTAGTGCTGAAGGAAGCATACGATACCCCGCATGGAATGGGATAATATCACAGGAGGTAC
TAGACTACCTTTCATCCTACATAAATAGACGCATATAAGTACGCATTTAAGCATAAACACGCACTATGCC
GTTCTTCTCATGTATATATATATACAGGCAACACGCAGATATAGGTGCGACGTGAACAGTGAGCTGTATG
TGCGCAGCTCGCGTTGCATTTTCGGAAGCGCTCGTTTTCGGAAACGCTTTGAAGTTCCTATTCCGAAGTT
CCTATTCTCTAGAAAGTATAGGAACTTCAGAGCGCTTTTGAAAACCAAAAGCGCTCTGAAGACGCACTTT
CAAAAAACCAAAAACGCACCGGACTGTAACGAGCTACTAAAATATTGCGAATACCGCTTCCACAAACATT
GCTCAAAAGTATCTCTTTGCTATATATCTCTGTGCTATATCCCTATATAACCTACCCATCCACCTTTCGC
TCCTTGAACTTGCATCTAAACTCGACCTCTACATTTTTTATGTTTATCTCTAGTATTACTCTTTAGACAA
AAAAATTGTAGTAAGAACTATTCATAGAGTGAATCGAAAACAATACGAAAATGTAAACATTTCCTATACG
TAGTATATAGAGACAAAATAGAAGAAACCGTTCATAATTTTCTGACCAATGAAGAATCATCAACGCTATC
ACTTTCTGTTCACAAAGTATGCGCAATCCACATCGGTATAGAATATAATCGGGGATGCCTTTATCTTGAA
AAAATGCACCCGCAGCTTCGCTAGTAATCAGTAAACGCGGGAAGTGGAGTCAGGCTTTTTTTATGGAAGA
GAAAATAGACACCAAAGTAGCCTTCTTCTAACCTTAACGGACCTACAGTGCAAAAAGTTATCAAGAGACT
GCATTATAGAGCGCACAAAGGAGAAAAAAAGTAATCTAAGATGCTTTGTTAGAAAAATAGCGCTCTCGGG
ATGCATTTTTGTAGAACAAAAAAGAAGTATAGATTCTTTGTTGGTAAAATAGCGCTCTCGCGTTGCATTT
CTGTTCTGTAAAAATGCAGCTCAGATTCTTTGTTTGAAAAATTAGCGCTCTCGCGTTGCATTTTTGTTTT
ACAAAAATGAAGCACAGATTCTTCGTTGGTAAAATAGCGCTTTCGCGTTGCATTTCTGTTCTGTAAAAAT
GCAGCTCAGATTCTTTGTTTGAAAAATTAGCGCTCTCGCGTTGCATTTTTGTTCTACAAAATGAAGCACA
GATGCTTCGTTCAGGTGGCACTTTTCGGGGAAATGTGCGCGGAACCCCTATTTGTTTATTTTTCTAAATA
CATTCAAATATGTATCCGCTCATGAGACAATAACCCTGATAAATGCTTCAATAATATTGAAAAAGGAAGA
GTATGAGTATTCAACATTTCCGTGTCGCCCTTATTCCCTTTTTTGCGGCATTTTGCCTTCCTGTTTTTGC
TCACCCAGAAACGCTGGTGAAAGTAAAAGATGCTGAAGATCAGTTGGGTGCACGAGTGGGTTACATCGAA
CTGGATCTCAACAGCGGTAAGATCCTTGAGAGTTTTCGCCCCGAAGAACGTTTTCCAATGATGAGCACTT
TTAAAGTTCTGCTATGTGGCGCGGTATTATCCCGTATTGACGCCGGGCAAGAGCAACTCGGTCGCCGCAT
ACACTATTCTCAGAATGACTTGGTTGAGTACTCACCAGTCACAGAAAAGCATCTTACGGATGGCATGACA
GTAAGAGAATTATGCAGTGCTGCCATAACCATGAGTGATAACACTGCGGCCAACTTACTTCTGACAACGA
TCGGAGGACCGAAGGAGCTAACCGCTTTTTTGCACAACATGGGGGATCATGTAACTCGCCTTGATCGTTG
GGAACCGGAGCTGAATGAAGCCATACCAAACGACGAGCGTGACACCACGATGCCTGTAGCAATGGCAACA
ACGTTGCGCAAACTATTAACTGGCGAACTACTTACTCTAGCTTCCCGGCAACAATTAATAGACTGGATGG
AGGCGGATAAAGTTGCAGGACCACTTCTGCGCTCGGCCCTTCCGGCTGGCTGGTTTATTGCTGATAAATC
TGGAGCCGGTGAGCGTGGGTCTCGCGGTATCATTGCAGCACTGGGGCCAGATGGTAAGCCCTCCCGTATC
GTAGTTATCTACACGACGGGGAGTCAGGCAACTATGGATGAACGAAATAGACAGATCGCTGAGATAGGTG
CCTCACTGATTAAGCATTGGTAACTGTCAGACCAAGTTTACTCATATATACTTTAGATTGATTTAAAACT
TCATTTTTAATTTAAAAGGATCTAGGTGAAGATCCTTTTTGATAATCTCATGACCAAAATCCCTTAACGT
GAGTTTTCGTTCCACTGAGCGTCAGACCCCGTAGAAAAGATCAAAGGATCTTCTTGAGATCCTTTTTTTC
TGCGCGTAATCTGCTGCTTGCAAACAAAAAAACCACCGCTACCAGCGGTGGTTTGTTTGCCGGATCAAGA
GCTACCAACTCTTTTTCCGAAGGTAACTGGCTTCAGCAGAGCGCAGATACCAAATACTGTCCTTCTAGTG
TAGCCGTAGTTAGGCCACCACTTCAAGAACTCTGTAGCACCGCCTACATACCTCGCTCTGCTAATCCTGT
TACCAGTGGCTGCTGCCAGTGGCGATAAGTCGTGTCTTACCGGGTTGGACTCAAGACGATAGTTACCGGA
TAAGGCGCAGCGGTCGGGCTGAACGGGGGGTTCGTGCACACAGCCCAGCTTGGAGCGAACGACCTACACC
GAACTGAGATACCTACAGCGTGAGCTATGAGAAAGCGCCACGCTTCCCGAAGGGAGAAAGGCGGACAGGT
ATCCGGTAAGCGGCAGGGTCGGAACAGGAGAGCGCACGAGGGAGCTTCCAGGGGGAAACGCCTGGTATCT
TTATAGTCCTGTCGGGTTTCGCCACCTCTGACTTGAGCGTCGATTTTTGTGATGCTCGTCAGGGGGGCGG
AGCCTATGGAAAAACGCCAGCAACGCGGCCTTTTTACGGTTCCTGGCCTTTTGCTGGCCTTTTGCTCACA
TGTTCTTTCCTGCGTTATCCCCTGATTCTGTGGATAACCGTATTACCGCCTTTGAGTGAGCTGATACCGC
TCGCCGCAGCCGAACGACCGAGCGCAGCGAGTCAGTGAGCGAGGAAGCGGAAGAGCGCCCAATACGCAAA
CCGCCTCTCCCCGCGCGTTGGCCGATTCATTAATGCAGCTGGCACGACAGGTTTCCCGACTGGAAAGCGG
GCAGTGAGCGCAACGCAATTAATGTGAGTTACCTCACTCATTAGGCACCCCAGGCTTTACACTTTATGCT
TCCGGCTCCTATGTTGTGTGGAATTGTGAGCGGATAACAATTTCACACAGGAAACAGCTATGACCATGAT
TACGCCAAGCGCGCAATTAACCCTCACTAAAGGGAACAAAAGCTGGAGCTCTTCGAGTTTATCATTATCA
ATACTCGCCATTTCAAAGAATACGTAAATAATTAATAGTAGTGATTTTCCTAACTTTATTTAGTCAAAAA
ATTAGCCTTTTAATTCTGCTGTAACCCGTACATGCCCAAAATAGGGGGCGGGTTACACAGAATATATAAC
ACCGAAGGTGCCTGGGTGAACAGGTTTATTCCTGGCATCCACTAAATATAATGGAGCCCGCTTTTTAAGC
TGGCATCCAGAAAAAAAAAGAATCCCAGCACCAAAATATTGTTTTCTTCACCAACCATCAGTTCATAGGT
CCATTCTCTTAGCGCAACTACAGAGAACAGGGGCACAAACAGGCAAAAAACGGGCACAACCTCAATGGAG
TGATGCAACCTGCCTGGAGTAAATGATGACACAAGGCAATTGACCCACGCATGTATCTATCTCATTTTCT
TACACCTTCTATTACCTTCTGCTCTCTCTGATTTGGAAAAAGCTGAAAAAAAAGGTTGAAACCAGTTCCC
TGAAATTATTCCCCTACTTGACTAATAAGTATATAAAGACGGTAGGTATTGATTGTAATTCTGTAAATCT
ATTTCTTAAACTTCTTAAATTCTACTTTTATAGTTAGTCTTTTTTTTAGTTTTAAAACACCAGAACTTAG
TTTCGACGGATTCTAGAACTAGTGGATCCCCCGGGACAAAATGGTGAGCAAGGGCGAGGAGCTGTTCACC
GGGGTGGTGCCCATCCTGGTCGAGCTGGACGGCGACGTAAACGGCCACAAGTTCAGCGTGTCCGGCGAGG
GCGAGGGCGATGCCACCTACGGCAAGCTGACCCTGAAGTTCATCTGCACCACCGGCAAGCTGCCCGTGCC
CTGGCCCACCCTCGTGACCACCTTCGGCTACGGCCTGCAGTGCTTCGCCCGCTACCCCGACCACATGAAG
CAGCACGACTTCTTCAAGTCCGCCATGCCCGAAGGCTACGTCCAGGAGCGCACCATCTTCTTCAAGGACG
ACGGCAACTACAAGACCCGCGCCGAGGTGAAGTTCGAGGGCGACACCCTGGTGAACCGCATCGAGCTGAA
GGGCATCGACTTCAAGGAGGACGGCAACATCCTGGGGCACAAGCTGGAGTACAACTACAACAGCCACAAC
GTCTATATCATGGCCGACAAGCAGAAGAACGGCATCAAGGTGAACTTCAAGATCCGCCACAACATCGAGG
ACGGCAGCGTGCAGCTCGCCGACCACTACCAGCAGAACACCCCCATCGGCGACGGCCCCGTGCTGCTGCC
CGACAACCACTACCTGAGCTACCAGTCCGCCCTGAGCAAAGACCCCAACGAGAAGCGCGATCACATGGTC
CTGCTGGAGTTCGTGACCGCCGCCGGGATCACTCTCGGCATGGACGAGCTGTACAAGGGTGGACCAGGTG
GTGGACATCAAACAAGTTTGTACAAAAAAGCTGAACGAGAAACGTAAAATGATATAAATATCAATATATT
AAATTAGATTTTGCATAAAAAACAGACTACATAATACTGTAAAACACAACATATCCAGTCACTATGGCGG
CCGCATTAGGCACCCCAGGCTTTACACTTTATGCTTCCGGCTCGTATAATGTGTGGATTTTGAGTTAGGA
TCCGTCGAGATTTTCAGGAGCTAAGGAAGCTAAAATGGAGAAAAAAATCACTGGATATACCACCGTTGAT
ATATCCCAATGGCATCGTAAAGAACATTTTGAGGCATTTCAGTCAGTTGCTCAATGTACCTATAACCAGA
CCGTTCAGCTGGATATTACGGCCTTTTTAAAGACCGTAAAGAAAAATAAGCACAAGTTTTATCCGGCCTT
TATTCACATTCTTGCCCGCCTGATGAATGCTCATCCGGAATTCCGTATGGCAATGAAAGACGGTGAGCTG
GTGATATGGGATAGTGTTCACCCTTGTTACACCGTTTTCCATGAGCAAACTGAAACGTTTTCATCGCTCT
GGAGTGAATACCACGACGATTTCCGGCAGTTTCTACACATATATTCGCAAGATGTGGCGTGTTACGGTGA
AAACCTGGCCTATTTCCCTAAAGGGTTTATTGAGAATATGTTTTTCGTCTCAGCCAATCCCTGGGTGAGT
TTCACCAGTTTTGATTTAAACGTGGCCAATATGGACAACTTCTTCGCCCCCGTTTTCACCATGGGCAAAT
ATTATACGCAAGGCGACAAGGTGCTGATGCCGCTGGCGATTCAGGTTCATCATGCCGTCTGTGATGGCTT
CCATGTCGGCAGAATGCTTAATGAATTACAACAGTACTGCGATGAGTGGCAGGGCGGGGCGTAAACGCCG
CGTGGATCCGGCTTACTAAAAGCCAGATAACAGTATGCGTATTTGCGCGCTGATTTTTGCGGTATAAGAA
TATATACTGATATGTATACCCGAAGTATGTCAAAAAGAGGTATGCTATGAAGCAGCGTATTACAGTGACA
GTTGACAGCGACAGCTATCAGTTGCTCAAGGCATATATGATGTCAATATCTCCGGTCTGGTAAGCACAAC
CATGCAGAATGAAGCCCGTCGTCTGCGTGCCGAACGCTGGAAAGCGGAAAATCAGGAAGGGATGGCTGAG
GTCGCCCGGTTTATTGAAATGAACGGCTCTTTTGCTGACGAGAACAGGGGCTGGTGAAATGCAGTTTAAG
GTTTACACCTATAAAAGAGAGAGCCGTTATCGTCTGTTTGTGGATGTACAGAGTGATATTATTGACACGC
CCGGGCGACGGATGGTGATCCCCCTGGCCAGTGCACGTCTGCTGTCAGATAAAGTCTCCCGTGAACTTTA
CCCGGTGGTGCATATCGGGGATGAAAGCTGGCGCATGATGACCACCGATATGGCCAGTGTGCCGGTCTCC
GTTATCGGGGAAGAAGTGGCTGATCTCAGCCACCGCGAAAATGACATCAAAAACGCCATTAACCTGATGT
TCTGGGGAATATAAATGTCAGGCTCCCTTATACACAGCCAGTCTGCAGGTCGACCATAGTGACTGGATAT
GTTGTGTTTTACAGTATTATGTAGTCTGTTTTTTATGCAAAATCTAATTTAATATATTGATATTTATATC
ATTTTACGTTTCTCGTTCAGCTTTCTTGTACAAAGTGGTTCGATGTCATGTAATTAGTTATGTCACGCTT
ACATTCACGCCCTCCCCCCACATCCGCTCTAACCGAAAAGGAAGGAGTTAGACAACCTGAAGTCTAGGTC
CCTATTTATTTTTTTATAGTTATGTTAGTATTAAGAACGTTATTTATATTTCAAATTTTTCTTTTTTTTC
TGTACAGACGCGTGTACGCATGTAACATTATACTGAAAACCTTGCTTGAGAAGGTTTTGGGACGCTCGAA
GGCTTTAATTTGCGGCCGGTACCCAATTCGCCCTATAGTGAGTCGTATTACGCGCGCTCACTGGCCGTCG
TTTTACAACGTCGTGACTGGGAAAACCCTGGCGTTACCCAACTTAATCGCCTTGCAGCACATCCCCCTTT
CGCCAGCTGGCGTAATAGCGAAGAGGCCCGCACCGATCGCCCTTCCCAACAGTTGCGCAGCCTGAATGGC
GAATGGCGCG
[124 nt withheld, positions 7221-7344]
C
[91 nt withheld, positions 7346-7436]
A
[49 nt withheld, positions 7438-7486]
CCTTTGACGTTGGAGTCCACGTTCTTT
[37 nt withheld, positions 7514-7550]
ACCCTATCTCGGTCTATTCTTTTGATTTATAAGGGATTTTGCCGATTTCGGCCTATTGGTTAAAAAATGA
GCTGATTTAACAAAAATTTAACGCGAATTTTAACAAAATATTAACGTTTACAATTTCCTGATGCGGTATT
TTCTCCTTACGCATCTGTGCGGTATTTCACACCGCATATCGACGGTCGAGGAGAACTTCTAGTATATCCA
CATACCTAATATTATTGCCTTATTAAAAATGGAATCCCAACAATTACATCAAAATCCACATTCTCTTCAA
AATCAATTGTCCTGTACTTCCTTGTTCATGTGTGTTCAAAAACGTTATATTTATAGGATAATTATACTCT
ATTTCTCAACAAGTAATTGGTTGTTTGGCCGAGCGGTCTAAGGCGCCTGATTCAAGAAATATCTTGACCG
CAGTTAACTGTGGGAATACTCAGGTATCGTAAGATGCAAGAGTTCGAATCTCTTAGCAACCATTATTTTT
TTCCTCAACATAACGAGAACACACAGGGGCGCTATCGCACAGAATCAAATTCGATGACTGGAAATTTTTT
GTTAATTTCAGAGGTCGCCTGACGCATATACCTTTTTCAACTGAAAAATTGGGAGAAAAAGGAAAGGTGA
GAGGCCGGAACCGGCTTTTCATATAGAATAGAGAAGCGTTCATGACTAAATGCTTGCATCACAATACTTG
AAGTTGACAATATTATTTAAGGACCTATTGTTTTTTCCAATAGGTGGTTAGCAATCGTCTTACTTTCTAA
CTTTTCTTACCTTTTACATTTCAGCAATATATATATATATTTCAAGGATATACCATTCTAATGTCTGCCC
CTATGTCTGCCCCTAAGAAGATCGTCGTTTTGCCAGGTGACCACGTTGGTCAAGAAATCACAGCCGAAGC
CATTAAGGTTCTTAAAGCTATTTCTGATGTTCGTTCCAATGTCAAGTTCGATTTCGAAAATCATTTAATT
GGTGGTGCTGCTATCGATGCTACAGGTGTCCCACTTCCAGATGAGGCGCTGGAAGCCTCCAAGAAGGTTG
ATGCCGTTTTGTTAGGTGCTGTGGCTGGTCCTAAATGGGGTACCGGTAGTGTTAGACCTGAACAAGGTTT
ACTAAAAATCCGTAAAGAACTTCAATTGTACGCCAACTTAAGACCATGTAACTTTGCATCCGACTCTCTT
TTAGACTTATCTCCAATCAAGCCACAATTTGCTAAAGGTACTGACTTCGTTGTTGTCAGAGAATTAGTGG
GAGGTATTTACTTTGGTAAGAGAAAGGAAGACGATGGTGATGGTGTCGCTTGGGATAGTGAACAATACAC
CGTTCCAGAAGTGCAAAGAATCACAAGAATGGCCGCTTTCATGGCCCTACAACATGAGCCACCATTGCCT
ATTTGGTCCTTGGATAAAGCTAATCTTTTGGCCTCTTCAAGATTATGGAGAAAAACTGTGGAGGAAACCA
TCAAGAACGAATTCCCTACATTGAAGGTTCAACATCAATTGATTGATTCTGCCGCCATGATCCTAGTTAA
GAACCCAACCCACCTAAATGGTATTATAATCACCAGCAACATGTTTGGTGATATCATCTCCGATGAAGCC
TCCGTTATCCCAGGTTCCTTGGGTTTGTTGCCATCTGCGTCCTTGGCCTCTTTGCCAGACAAGAACACCG
CATTTGGTTTGTACGAACCATGCCACGGTTCTGCTCCAGATTTGCCAAAGAATAAGGTTGACCCTATCGC
CACTATCTTGTCTGCTGCAATGATGTTGAAATTGTCATTGAACTTGCCTGAAGAAGGTAAGGCCATTGAA
GATGCAGTTAAAAAGGTTTTGGATGCAGGTATCAGAACTGGTGATTTAGGTGGTTCCAACAGTACCACCG
AAGTCGGTGATGCTGTCGCCGAAGAAGTTAAGAAAATCCTTGCTTAAAAAGATTCTCTTTTTTTATGATA
TTTGTACATAAACTTTATAAATGAAATTCATAATAGAAACGACACGAAATTACAAAATGGAATATGTTCA
TAGGGTAGACGAAACTATATACGCAATCTACATACATTTATCAAGAAGGAGAAAAAGGAGGATAGTAAAG
GAATACAGGTAAGCAAATTGATACTAATGGCTCAACGTGATAAGGAAAAAGAATTGCACTTTAACATTAA
TATTGACAAGGAGGAGGGCACCACACAAAAAGTTAGGTGTAACAGAAAATCATGAAACTACGATTCCTAA
TTTGATATTGGAGGATTTTCTCTAAAAAAAAAAAAATACAACAAATAAAAAACACTCAATGACCTGACCA
TTTGATGGAGTTTAAGTCAATACCTTCTTGAAGCATTTCCCATAATGGTGAAAGTTCCCTCAAGAATTTT
ACTCTGTCAGAAACGGCCTTACGACGTAGTCGATATGGTGCACTCTCAGTACAATCTGCTCTGATGCCGC
ATAGTTAAGCCAGCCCCGACACCCGCCAACACCCGCTGACGCGCCCTGACGGGCTTGTCTGCTCCCGGCA
TCCGCTTACAGACAAGCTGTGACCGTCTCCGGGAGCTGCATGTGTCAGAGGTTTTCACCGTCATCACCGA
AACGCGCGA
Features (pLannotate 1.2.2; 30 found; start..end, strand, type, name):
     69..1411    +  rep_origin     2μ ori: yeast 2μ plasmid origin of replication
   1438..1542    +  promoter       AmpR promoter: bla
   1543..2403    +  CDS            AmpR: β-lactamase; bla; confers resistance to ampicillin, carbenicillin, and related antibiotics
   2574..3162    +  rep_origin     ori: high-copy-number ColE1/pMB1/pBR322/pUC origin of replication
   3345..3437    +  CDS            lacI (fragment): lac repressor; lacI; The lac repressor binds to the lac operator to inhibit transcription in E. coli. This inhibition can be relieved by adding lactose or isopropyl-β-D-thiogalactopyranoside (IPTG).
   3450..3471    +  protein_bind   CAP binding site: CAP binding activates transcription in the presence of cAMP. E. coli catabolite activator protein
   3486..3516    +  promoter       lac promoter: promoter for the E. coli lac operon
   3524..3540    +  protein_bind   lac operator: The lac repressor binds to the lac operator to inhibit transcription in E. coli. This inhibition can be relieved by adding lactose or isopropyl-β-D-thiogalactopyranoside (IPTG). lac repressor encoded by lacI
   3585..3603    +  promoter       T3 promoter: promoter for bacteriophage T3 RNA polymerase
   3632..4276    +  promoter       GAP promoter: S. cerevisiae TDH3; promoter for glyceraldehyde-3-phosphate dehydrogenase
   4282..4305    +  misc_feature   MCS (fragment): pBluescript multiple cloning site
   4311..5027    +  CDS            EYFP: EYFP is a basic (constitutively fluorescent) green/yellow fluorescent protein published in 1996, derived from Aequorea victoria. It is reported to be a very rapidly-maturing weak dimer with high acid sensitivity.
   5052..5176    +  protein_bind   attR1: mutant version of attR; recombination site for the Gateway® LR reaction LR Clonase™
   5201..5231    +  promoter       lac UV5 promoter: E. coli lac promoter with an "up" mutation
   5255..5284    +  promoter       cat promoter (fragment): promoter of the E. coli cat gene encoding chloramphenicol acetyltransferase
   5285..5944    +  CDS            CmR: chloramphenicol acetyltransferase; cat; confers resistance to chloramphenicol
   6126..6284    +  CDS            ccdA (fragment): CCDA_ECO57 - Also known as H, letA. Experimental evidence at protein level: Swiss-Prot protein existence level 1. Antitoxin component of a type II toxin-antitoxin (TA) system which inhibits the post-segregational killing (PSK) of plasmid-free cells, also referred to as a plasmid addiction system. Binds to and blocks the activity of CcdB; will also remove bound CcdB protein from the CcdB-GyrA complex by forming a CcdA-CcdB complex, a process termed rejuvenation. Functions as a transcriptional corepressor for the ccdAB operon, repression also requires CcdB (By similarity). From Escherichia coli
   6289..6591    +  CDS            ccdB: CCDB_ECOLI - Also known as G, letB, letD. Experimental evidence at protein level: Swiss-Prot protein existence level 1. Toxic component of a type II toxin-antitoxin (TA) system, functioning in plasmid maintainence. Responsible for the post- segregational killing (PSK) of plasmid-free cells, also referred to as a plasmid addiction system. Half-life of over 2 hours. Cell killing by CcdB is accompanied by filamentation, defects in chromosome and plasmid segregation, defects in cell division, formation of anucleate cells, decreased DNA synthesis and plasmid loss. Interferes with the activity of DN
   6635..6759    -  protein_bind   attR2: mutant version of attR; recombination site for the Gateway® LR reaction LR Clonase™
   6766..7013    +  terminator     CYC1 terminator: S. cerevisiae CYC1; transcription terminator for CYC1
   7032..7050    -  promoter       T7 promoter: promoter for bacteriophage T7 RNA polymerase
   7058..7213    +  CDS            lacZα (fragment): LacZα fragment of β-galactosidase; lacZ fragment
   7221..7676    +  rep_origin     f1 ori (sequence partly withheld): f1 bacteriophage origin of replication; arrow indicates direction of (+) strand synthesis
   7677..7729    -  misc_feature   bom (fragment): basis of mobility region from pBR322
   7759..7836    +  CDS            YO192_YEAST (fragment): Experimental evidence at protein level: Swiss-Prot protein existence level 1. From Saccharomyces cerevisiae (strain ATCC 204508 / S288c) (Baker's yeast).
   7976..8380    +  promoter       LEU2 promoter: S. cerevisiae LEU2
   8393..9487    +  CDS            LEU2: 3-isopropylmalate dehydrogenase, required for leucine biosynthesis; S. cerevisiae LEU2; yeast auxotrophic marker
   9849..9950    -  CDS            NFS1 (fragment): NFS1_YEAST - Also known as SPL1 From Saccharomyces cerevisiae (strain ATCC 204508 / S288c) (Baker's yeast).
   9963..10013   -  misc_feature   bom (fragment): basis of mobility region from pBR322
  10115..1       -  CDS            rop (fragment) (across the origin): Rop protein, which maintains plasmids at low copy number; rop
