[The description below was written by a language model from this plasmid's Addgene catalogue record and pLannotate feature annotations shown in this document.]
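Description:
pAG425GPD-EYFP-ccdB is an empty Gateway destination vector for protein expression in Saccharomyces cerevisiae, built on the pRS425 backbone. It is a yeast–E. coli shuttle plasmid of about 10.1 kb. In yeast it replicates episomally from the 2μ origin, which typically gives multiple copies per cell, and is selected through the LEU2 auxotrophic marker, expressed from its own promoter. In bacteria it is maintained by a ColE1/pUC-type origin with ampicillin resistance, and an f1 origin is also present. Remnants of the pBluescript-derived cloning region (lac promoter/operator, lacZα fragment, T3 and T7 promoters) flank the expression cassette.

The expression unit is driven by the constitutive GPD (TDH3, annotated as GAP) promoter, followed by an EYFP coding sequence, the Gateway cassette, and the CYC1 terminator. The cassette lies between attR1 and attR2 and carries a chloramphenicol resistance gene and the ccdB toxin gene. Because CcdB poisons DNA gyrase in ordinary E. coli, the unrecombined vector must be propagated in a ccdB-tolerant strain, with chloramphenicol helping to retain the cassette. In an LR reaction with an entry clone, the region between the attR sites is replaced by the gene of interest, and ccdB provides counterselection against unreacted vector in standard strains. The inserted open reading frame ends up downstream of EYFP, producing an N-terminally EYFP-tagged fusion protein. The vector belongs to a suite of Gateway plasmids designed for high-throughput genetic analysis in yeast, and suits strong constitutive expression and fluorescence-based localisation or detection of tagged proteins. The depositor notes that the full sequence is a reference and may not match the physical plasmid exactly.
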