Addgene plasmid #14346: pAG425GPD-EYFP-ccdB
Purpose: (Empty Backbone)
Depositing lab: Susan Lindquist. Depositing organization: Whitehead Institute for Biomedical Research. Publication: A suite of Gateway cloning vectors for high-throughput genetic analysis in Saccharomyces cerevisiae. Alberti S, Gitler AD, Lindquist S. Yeast. 2007 Oct . 24(10):913-9. 10.1002/yea.1502 PubMed 17583893.
Backbone
  Vector backbone: pRS425
  Vector type: Yeast Expression ; Gateway Destination
  Selectable markers: LEU2
Growth in bacteria
  Bacterial resistance: Chloramphenicol and Ampicillin, 25 & 100 μg/mL
  Growth temperature: 37°C
  Growth strain: ccdB Survival
  Growth instructions: DB3.1, ccdB Survival
  Copy number: Unknown
Gene/Insert
  Gene/Insert name: None
  Tag / fusion protein: EYFP (N terminal on backbone)
  Cloning method: Gateway Cloning
  Sequencing primers: 5′ EGFP-C
Terms and licenses: Academic/Nonprofit Terms; Industry Terms: Not Available to Industry
Depositor comments: Type of plasmid: 2-micron. This plasmid contains the Gateway technology from Invitrogen; Invitrogen requires purchasing of Gateway Clonase for carrying out the Gateway recombinational cloning reaction http://www.invitrogen.com Please note that the full plasmid sequence is provided as a reference only, and may not match the exact sequence of the plasmid.
How to cite: pAG425GPD-EYFP-ccdB was a gift from Susan Lindquist (Addgene plasmid # 14346 ; http://n2t.net/addgene:14346 ; RRID:Addgene_14346)
