>Addgene plasmid #14346 | pAG425GPD-EYFP-ccdB | addgene partial sequence | sequence record 20924 | 14346 with pRS_marker
CGTTAAGGCCGTTTCTGACAGAGTAAAATTCTTGAGGGAACTTTCACCATTATGGGAAATGGTTCAAGAA
GGTATTGACTTAAACTCCATCAAATGGTCAGGTCATTGAGTGTTTTTTATTTGTTGTATTTTTTTTTTTT
TAGAGAAAATCCTCCAATATATAAATTAGGAATCATAGTTTCATGATTTTCTGTTACACCTAACTTTTTG
TGTGGTGCCCTCCTCCTTGTCAATATTAATGTTAAAGTGCAATTCTTTTTCCTTATCACGTTGAGCCATT
AGTATCAATTTGCTTACCTGTATTCCTTTACATCCTCCTTTTTCTCCTTCTTGATAAATGTATGTAGATT
GCGTATATAGTTTCGTCTACCCTATGAACATATTCCATTTTGTAATTTCGTGTCGTTTCTATTATGAATT
TCATTTATAAAGTTTATGTACAAATATCATAAAAAAAGAGAATCTTTTTAAGCAAGGATTTTCTTAACTT
CTTCGGCGACAGCATCACCGACTTCGGTGGTACTGTTGGAACCACCTAAATCACCAGTTCTGATACCTGC
ATCCAAAACCTTTTTAACTGCATCTTCAATGGCCTTACCTTCTTCAGGCAAGTTCAATGACAATTTCAAC
ATCATTGCAGCAGACAAGATAGTGGCGATAGGGTTGACCTTATTCTTTGGCAAATCTGGAGCAGAACCGT
GGCATGGTTCGTACA
