>Addgene plasmid #14346 | pAG425GPD-EYFP-ccdB | addgene partial sequence | sequence record 20925 | 14346 with EXFP-R
TAGCCTTCGGGCATGGCGGACTTGAAGAAGTCGTGCTGCTTCATGTGGTCGGGGTAGCGGGCGAAGCACT
GCAGGCCGTAGCCGAAGGTGGTCACGAGGGTGGGCCAGGGCACGGGCAGCTTGCCGGTGGTGCAGATGAA
CTTCAGGGTCAGCTTGCCGTAGGTGGCATCGCCCTCGCCCTCGCCGGACACGCTGAACTTGTGGCCGTTT
ACGTCGCCGTCCAGCTCGACCAGGATGGGCACCACCCCGGTGAACAGCTCCTCGCCCTTGCTCACCATTT
TGTCCCGGGGGATCCACTAGTTCTAGAATCCGTCGAAACTAAGTTCTGGTGTTTTAAAACTAAAAAAAAG
ACTAACTATAAAAGTAGAATTTAAGAAGTTTAAGAAATAGATTTACAGAATTACAATCAATACCTACCGT
CTTTATATACTTATTAGTCAAGTAGGGGAATAATTTCAGGGAACTGGTTTCAACCTTTTTTTTCAGCTTT
TTCCAAATCAAAGAGAGCAGAAGGTAATAGAAGGTGTAAGAAAATGAGATAGATACATGCGTGGGTCAAT
TGCCTTGTGTCATCATTTACTCCAGGCAGGTTGCATCACTCCATTGAGGTTGTGCCCGTTTTTTGCCTGT
TTGTGCCCCT
